Addgene plasmid #227874: pcDNA 3.3 N-MYC CYTSB
Purpose: Used for transfection of cells for expression of C-MYC CYTSB
Depositing lab: Sheng-cai Lin. Depositing organization: Xiamen University. Publication: AMPK targets PDZD8 to trigger carbon source shift from glucose to glutamine. Li M, Wang Y, Wei X, Cai WF, Wu J, Zhu M, Wang Y, Liu YH, Xiong J, Qu Q, Chen Y, Tian X, Yao L, Xie R, Li X, Chen S, Huang X, Zhang C, Xie C, Wu Y, Xu Z, Zhang B, Jiang B, Wang ZC, Li Q, Li G, Lin SY, Yu L, Piao HL, Deng X, Han J, Zhang CS, Lin SC. Cell Res. 2024 Jun 19. doi: 10.1038/s41422-024-00985-6. PubMed 38898113.
Backbone
  Vector backbone: pcDNA
  Vector type: Mammalian Expression
Growth in bacteria
  Bacterial resistance: Ampicillin, 100 μg/mL
  Growth temperature: 37°C
  Growth strain: DH5alpha
  Copy number: High Copy
Gene/Insert
  Gene/Insert name: CYTSB
  Species: M. musculus (mouse)
  Entrez Gene: Cytsb (a.k.a. Specc1, KIAA4061, mKIAA4061, 2810012G08Rik, B230396K10Rik, RP23-102H10.1)
  Tag / fusion protein: MYC (N terminal on insert)
  Cloning method: Ligation Independent Cloning
Terms and licenses: Academic/Nonprofit Terms; Industry Terms: Not Available to Industry
How to cite: pcDNA 3.3 N-MYC CYTSB was a gift from Sheng-cai Lin (Addgene plasmid # 227874 ; http://n2t.net/addgene:227874 ; RRID:Addgene_227874)
