[The description below was written by a language model from this plasmid's Addgene catalogue record and pLannotate feature annotations shown in this document.]
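Description:
pcDNA 3.3 N-MYC CYTSB is a mammalian expression plasmid of about 8.7 kb, built on a pcDNA-type backbone, for producing MYC-tagged mouse CYTSB (gene Cytsb, also known as Specc1) in transfected cells. It is propagated in E. coli as a high-copy plasmid through a ColE1/pUC-type origin and is selected with ampicillin via the β-lactamase gene and its native promoter. An f1 phage origin is also present. Small remnants of lac regulatory sequence (lac promoter, operator, CAP site and a lacI fragment) and a bom fragment are backbone carry-over and have no evident role in the design.

The expression cassette uses the human cytomegalovirus immediate-early enhancer and promoter to drive strong constitutive transcription of the Specc1/CYTSB open reading frame. The HSV thymidine kinase polyadenylation signal follows the coding sequence, and only a short inverted fragment of the bGH poly(A) signal lies further downstream. The catalogue lists a MYC epitope fused to the N terminus of the insert, which allows detection or immunoprecipitation with anti-MYC antibodies. The tag is not annotated as a separate feature in the table, and the purpose field's wording "C-MYC" presumably names the c-Myc epitope rather than a C-terminal position.

A second cassette places the neomycin phosphotransferase gene under the SV40 enhancer/early promoter with an SV40 poly(A) signal, which allows G418 selection of stably transfected mammalian cells. A ble fragment annotated just after neo appears to be residual sequence. The insert was introduced by ligation-independent cloning. The associated study concerns AMPK signalling and carbon source switching, but the record does not say what role CYTSB plays in it.
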