Features (pLannotate 1.2.2; 18 found; start..end, strand, type, name):
     50..429     +  enhancer       CMV enhancer: human cytomegalovirus immediate early enhancer
    430..633     +  promoter       CMV promoter: human cytomegalovirus (CMV) immediate early promoter
    799..3972    +  CDS            Specc1: CYTSB_MOUSE - Also known as Cytsb, Kiaa4061. Experimental evidence at protein level: Swiss-Prot protein existence level 1. From Mus musculus (Mouse).
   4081..4129    +  polyA_signal   HSV TK poly(A) signal: herpes simplex virus thymidine kinase polyadenylation signal (Cole and Stacy, 1985)
   4220..4236    -  polyA_signal   bGH poly(A) signal (fragment): bovine growth hormone polyadenylation signal
   4331..4759    +  rep_origin     f1 ori (sequence partly withheld): f1 bacteriophage origin of replication; arrow indicates direction of (+) strand synthesis
   4773..5102    +  promoter       SV40 promoter: SV40 enhancer and early promoter
   5169..5960    +  CDS            neo: KKA2_KLEPN - Also known as kan, nptII. Experimental evidence at protein level: Swiss-Prot protein existence level 1. Resistance to kanamycin, neomycin, paromomycin, ribostamycin, butirosin and gentamicin B. From Klebsiella pneumoniae.
   5986..6144    +  CDS            ble (fragment): BLE_KLEPN - Experimental evidence at protein level: Swiss-Prot protein existence level 1. Binding protein with a strong affinity to the bleomycin family of antibiotics. Binds to CL990; an antimitotic-antibiotic compound. From Klebsiella pneumoniae.
   6139..6260    +  polyA_signal   SV40 poly(A) signal: SV40 polyadenylation signal
   6333..6349    -  protein_bind   lac operator: The lac repressor binds to the lac operator to inhibit transcription in E. coli. This inhibition can be relieved by adding lactose or isopropyl-β-D-thiogalactopyranoside (IPTG). lac repressor encoded by lacI
   6357..6387    -  promoter       lac promoter: promoter for the E. coli lac operon
   6402..6423    -  protein_bind   CAP binding site: CAP binding activates transcription in the presence of cAMP. E. coli catabolite activator protein
   6436..6528    -  CDS            lacI (fragment): lac repressor; lacI; The lac repressor binds to the lac operator to inhibit transcription in E. coli. This inhibition can be relieved by adding lactose or isopropyl-β-D-thiogalactopyranoside (IPTG).
   6711..7299    -  rep_origin     ori: high-copy-number ColE1/pMB1/pBR322/pUC origin of replication
   7470..8330    -  CDS            AmpR: β-lactamase; bla; confers resistance to ampicillin, carbenicillin, and related antibiotics
   8331..8435    -  promoter       AmpR promoter: bla
   8494..8546    -  misc_feature   bom (fragment): basis of mobility region from pBR322
>Addgene plasmid #227874 | pcDNA 3.3 N-MYC CYTSB | addgene full sequence | sequence record 477868 | Addgene NGS Result
GTTAGGCGTTTTGCGCTGCTTCGCGATGTACGGGCCAGATATACGCGTTGACATTGATTATTGACTAGTT
ATTAATAGTAATCAATTACGGGGTCATTAGTTCATAGCCCATATATGGAGTTCCGCGTTACATAACTTAC
GGTAAATGGCCCGCCTGGCTGACCGCCCAACGACCCCCGCCCATTGACGTCAATAATGACGTATGTTCCC
ATAGTAACGCCAATAGGGACTTTCCATTGACGTCAATGGGTGGAGTATTTACGGTAAACTGCCCACTTGG
CAGTACATCAAGTGTATCATATGCCAAGTACGCCCCCTATTGACGTCAATGACGGTAAATGGCCCGCCTG
GCATTATGCCCAGTACATGACCTTATGGGACTTTCCTACTTGGCAGTACATCTACGTATTAGTCATCGCT
ATTACCATGGTGATGCGGTTTTGGCAGTACATCAATGGGCGTGGATAGCGGTTTGACTCACGGGGATTTC
CAAGTCTCCACCCCATTGACGTCAATGGGAGTTTGTTTTGGCACCAAAATCAACGGGACTTTCCAAAATG
TCGTAACAACTCCGCCCCATTGACGCAAATGGGCGGTAGGCGTGTACGGTGGGAGGTCTATATAAGCAGA
GCTCGTTTAGTGAACCGTCAGATCGCCTGGAGACGCCATCCACGCTGTTTTGACCTCCATAGAAGACACC
GGGACCGATCCAGCCTCCGGACTGAGCTCCTTAAGGTTAACGCCACCATGGAACAAAAACTCATCTCAGA
AGAGGATCTGTCTAGAGAATTCGGATCCATGCGGAGTGCAGCCAAGCCCTGGAGTCCAGTCGCCAAAGCA
GGCAGCCATGGTCCTGATCGCACTCGGCCCCTCCCTGGCACTCCTTCTGGCATGAAGAGTTCCAAGTCTT
CAACCTCACTGGCTTTCGAGTCTCGGCTGAGTAAGCTCAAGAGGGCCAGCAGCGAGGACACACTCAACAA
ACCTGGAAGTGCCTCTTCAGGGGTGGCGAGACTGAAGAAGACCTCAACCTCCGGAGCCATCTCTGAGCTC
ACTGAGAGCCGCCTGAGGAGCAACACAGGGACTATTCCAACAACTAAACGGACAGGCATTCCAGCTCCAC
GGGAGCTCTCAGTAACTATCTCCAGAGAGAGGTCTGTGCCACGTGGTCCCTCCAGCTCAAAGAAGTTAGG
CTCCAGCCCAACTTCTTCCTGCAATCCCACTCCTACCAAGCATCTGAGGACCACCCCTGCAAAACCTAAG
CAAGAGCATGAAGGTGCAGAGAAGGCTGTGCTCGAGTCCCAGGTACGAGAACTTCTGGCAGAAGCCAAAA
CCAAAGACAGTGAAATCAACAGGCTTCGAAGTGAACTAAAAAAATGCAAAGAGAGGTGGGCCCTGAGCAC
TGAGGATGCCAATGCTTCAGACCCAAGTGCAGAGGGAACAGCATCCCCAGAAAGTGATGCACAGCCTTTG
ATAAGAACCCTGGAGGAGAAGAACAAGACCTTTCAGAAAGAGCTTGCTGACCTAGAGGAAGAAAACAGGG
CCTTGAAGGAGAAACTGACTTACCTTGAGCAGTCACCAAATTCAGAAGGGGCAGCAAGTCACACTGGTGA
CAGCAGCTGCCCAACATCTATAACCCACGAGTCCAGTTTTGGAAGCCCAGTTGGAAATGAGTTGTCTAGT
GAAACAGATGAGTACAGAAGAACCACACATGGGAGTGCCTTGCGGACATCAGGGTCTTCAAGCAGTGATG
TCACCAAAGCCTCTCTGTCACCGGACGCCTCAGATTTTGAGCATATCACTGCAGACACCCCGTCTCGGCC
CCTGTCAGCCACTAGCAACCCTTTTAAGAGCTCCAAGGGCTCCCCTACTGGGAGCTCCCCAAACAATGCA
AGTGAGCTGTCCTTGGCATCTCTCACGGAGAAGATACAGAAGATGGAGGAGAATCAGCACAGCACTGCAG
AAGAGCTGCAGGCTACTCTGCAGGAATTATCAGACCAGCAGCAGATGGTGCAGGAACTGACAGCCGAGAA
CGAGAAGCTAGTGGATGAGAAGACCATTCTGGAGACCTCCTTCCACCAGCACCGAGAGAGGGCAGAACAG
CTGAGTCAGGAAAATGAGAAGCTGATCAACCTTTTACAGGAGCGAGTGAAGAATGAGGAACCCAGTGCCC
AGGGAGGGAAGGTCCTTGAGCTGGAGCAGAAGTGCACGGATATTCTCGAGAAGAGCCGCTTTGAAAGAGA
GAAGCTGCTCAACATTCAGCAGCAGCTGACCTGTAGCCTACGGAAGGTTGAGGAAGAAAACCAAGGCGCT
ATAGACATGATTAAGCACCTGAAGGAAGAAAATGAGAAGCTGAATGGGTTCCTAGAACATGAGCGGTGTA
ATAATAGTGTGATGGCCAAAACTCTGGAGGAATGTCGAGTTACCTTGGAAGGCTTGAAAATGGAGAATGG
GTCCTTGAAGGCTCTTTTGGAGGCTGATAAGCAAAAAGCCATAGAGGCCAGCAGTACTGTGGGGCAGACA
GCAGAGAACTTCGAGGTTCAGGAGATGCTGAAAGTGGCTCGAGCTGAGAAAGATCAGTTGCAGCTGTCTT
GCACAGAGCTCAGACAAGAATTGCTAAAGGCAAATGGTGAAATTAAACATGTTTCCAGCCTGCTAGCTAA
GATGGAGAAAGATTATTCGTACCTGAAAGAAGTCTGTGATCATCAAGCAGAACAGCTGAGCAGAACCAGC
CTAAAATTACAAGAGAAAGCTTCAGAAAGTGACGCAGAAATCAAAGACATGAAAGAGACCATATTTGAAT
TGGAAGACCAGGTGGAGCAGCATCGCGCCGTCAAGTTACACAATAACCAGCTCATCAGTGAGCTGGAAGG
CAGTGTGATCAAGCTGGAGGAGCAGAAGTCAGACCTAGAGCGGCAGTTAAAGACGCTAACAAAACAGATA
AAGGAGGAAACAGAAGAATGGAGGCGATTCCAGGCAGACTTACAGACTGCAGTGGTAGTGGCCAACGACA
TCAAGTGTGAGGCTCAGCAGGAGCTGCGCACTGTGAAGAGGAGGTTGCTGGAGGAGGAAGAGAAAAATGC
CAGGCTGCAGAAGGAGCTGGGAGACATACAGGGGCACAGCAGACCTGTGAATGAAGAGCCAGAGCCCTCA
GAGGCCGATGCTGCTGGCCGGTGGCGTGGAGTCTATGTCAACAGAACATCTCCAGCTCCTTCAGACTCTG
CAACCACAGTAAAGTCACTGATCAAATCATTTGACTTAGGACACTCAGGTGGAACTGGCCAGAGTATTTC
TGTCCACAAGACTCCCAGAAGCCCCCTGAGTGGAATCCCAGTGAGGACTGCTCCTGCCGCTGCTGTCTCT
CCGATGCAGAGACATTCAACATACAGCAGCATGAAGCCAGCCAGCAAAGGGACGTCTCAGCGCTTGGATC
TGCCGGACCTTCCCCTCTCTGATCTGCTGAAGGGAAGGGCCGAGGACCGGAAGTCAGACCCTTACCTCCG
AAAGAGTCCCTCACTGGAGTCCCTGAGCAGACCCCCCTCCCTGGGCTTTGGGAACACCAGACTGCTGAGT
GCGTCCACCGGGGGTCTGAAGCCAAGCAAGCTCAGTGTTGAAAGAAGAGACCCTCTGGCAGCCCTGGCCC
GGGAGTATGGTGGCTCTAAGCGTAACGCACTCCTGAAATGGTGTCAGAAGAAGACAGAAGGTTATGCGAA
CATTGATATCACCAATTTCAGCAGCAGCTGGAGTGATGGGCTGGCCCTCTGTGCTCTGCTGCACACCTAC
CTGCCTGCCCACATCCCATACCAGGAATTGAACAGTCAGGAGAAAAAAAGGAATCTCCTGTTGGCATTTG
AAGCCGCGCAGAGTGTAGGCATCAACCCCAGCCTGGAGCTCAGTGAGATGCTGTACACGGACCGGCCTGA
CTGGCAGAGCGTGATGCAGTATGTGGCCCAGATCTACAAGTACTTTGAGACGCTCGAGCCATGGAAGCTT
GATATCTAACTGACTGAACCGGTGGTACCAAACGGGGGAGGCTAACTGAAACACGGAAGGAGACAATACC
GGAAGGAACCCGCGCTATGACGGCAATAAAAAGACAGAATAAAACGCACGGGTGTTGGGTCGTTTGTTCA
TAAACGCGGGGTTCGGTCCCAGGGCTGGCACTCTGTCGATACCCCACCGAGACCCCATTGGGGCCAATAC
GCCCGCGTTTCTTCCTTTTCCCCACCCCACCCCCCAAGTTCGGGTGAAGGCCCAGGGCTCGCAGCCAACG
TCGGGGCGGCAGGCCCTGCCATAGCAGATCTGCGCAGCTGGGGCTCTAGGGGGTATCCCC
[124 nt withheld, positions 4331-4454]
C
[91 nt withheld, positions 4456-4546]
A
[49 nt withheld, positions 4548-4596]
CCTTTGACGTTGGAGTCCACGTTCTTT
[37 nt withheld, positions 4624-4660]
ACCCTATCTCGGTCTATTCTTTTGATTTATAAGGGATTTTGCCGATTTCGGCCTATTGGTTAAAAAATGA
GCTGATTTAACAAAAATTTAACGCGAATTAATTCTGTGGAATGTGTGTCAGTTAGGGTGTGGAAAGTCCC
CAGGCTCCCCAGCAGGCAGAAGTATGCAAAGCATGCATCTCAATTAGTCAGCAACCAGGTGTGGAAAGTC
CCCAGGCTCCCCAGCAGGCAGAAGTATGCAAAGCATGCATCTCAATTAGTCAGCAACCATAGTCCCGCCC
CTAACTCCGCCCATCCCGCCCCTAACTCCGCCCAGTTCCGCCCATTCTCCGCCCCATGGCTGACTAATTT
TTTTTATTTATGCAGAGGCCGAGGCCGCCTCTGCCTCTGAGCTATTCCAGAAGTAGTGAGGAGGCTTTTT
TGGAGGCCTAGGCTTTTGCAAAAAGCTCCCGGGAGCTTGTATATCCATTTTCGGATCTGATCAAGAGACA
GGATGAGGATCGTTTCGCATGATTGAACAAGATGGATTGCACGCAGGTTCTCCGGCCGCTTGGGTGGAGA
GGCTATTCGGCTATGACTGGGCACAACAGACAATCGGCTGCTCTGATGCCGCCGTGTTCCGGCTGTCAGC
GCAGGGGCGCCCGGTTCTTTTTGTCAAGACCGACCTGTCCGGTGCCCTGAATGAACTGCAGGACGAGGCA
GCGCGGCTATCGTGGCTGGCCACGACGGGCGTTCCTTGCGCAGCTGTGCTCGACGTTGTCACTGAAGCGG
GAAGGGACTGGCTGCTATTGGGCGAAGTGCCGGGGCAGGATCTCCTGTCATCTCACCTTGCTCCTGCCGA
GAAAGTATCCATCATGGCTGATGCAATGCGGCGGCTGCATACGCTTGATCCGGCTACCTGCCCATTCGAC
CACCAAGCGAAACATCGCATCGAGCGAGCACGTACTCGGATGGAAGCCGGTCTTGTCGATCAGGATGATC
TGGACGAAGAGCATCAGGGGCTCGCGCCAGCCGAACTGTTCGCCAGGCTCAAGGCGCGCATGCCCGACGG
CGAGGATCTCGTCGTGACCCATGGCGATGCCTGCTTGCCGAATATCATGGTGGAAAATGGCCGCTTTTCT
GGATTCATCGACTGTGGCCGGCTGGGTGTGGCGGACCGCTATCAGGACATAGCGTTGGCTACCCGTGATA
TTGCTGAAGAGCTTGGCGGCGAATGGGCTGACCGCTTCCTCGTGCTTTACGGTATCGCCGCTCCCGATTC
GCAGCGCATCGCCTTCTATCGCCTTCTTGACGAGTTCTTCTGAGCGGGACTCTGGGGTTCGCGAAATGAC
CGACCAAGCGACGCCCAACCTGCCATCACGAGATTTCGATTCCACCGCCGCCTTCTATGAAAGGTTGGGC
TTCGGAATCGTTTTCCGGGACGCCGGCTGGATGATCCTCCAGCGCGGGGATCTCATGCTGGAGTTCTTCG
CCCACCCCAACTTGTTTATTGCAGCTTATAATGGTTACAAATAAAGCAATAGCATCACAAATTTCACAAA
TAAAGCATTTTTTTCACTGCATTCTAGTTGTGGTTTGTCCAAACTCATCAATGTATCTTATCATGTCTGT
ATACCGTCGACCTCTAGCTAGAGCTTGGCGTAATCATGGTCATAGCTGTTTCCTGTGTGAAATTGTTATC
CGCTCACAATTCCACACAACATACGAGCCGGAAGCATAAAGTGTAAAGCCTGGGGTGCCTAATGAGTGAG
CTAACTCACATTAATTGCGTTGCGCTCACTGCCCGCTTTCCAGTCGGGAAACCTGTCGTGCCAGCTGCAT
TAATGAATCGGCCAACGCGCGGGGAGAGGCGGTTTGCGTATTGGGCGCTCTTCCGCTTCCTCGCTCACTG
ACTCGCTGCGCTCGGTCGTTCGGCTGCGGCGAGCGGTATCAGCTCACTCAAAGGCGGTAATACGGTTATC
CACAGAATCAGGGGATAACGCAGGAAAGAACATGTGAGCAAAAGGCCAGCAAAAGGCCAGGAACCGTAAA
AAGGCCGCGTTGCTGGCGTTTTTCCATAGGCTCCGCCCCCCTGACGAGCATCACAAAAATCGACGCTCAA
GTCAGAGGTGGCGAAACCCGACAGGACTATAAAGATACCAGGCGTTTCCCCCTGGAAGCTCCCTCGTGCG
CTCTCCTGTTCCGACCCTGCCGCTTACCGGATACCTGTCCGCCTTTCTCCCTTCGGGAAGCGTGGCGCTT
TCTCATAGCTCACGCTGTAGGTATCTCAGTTCGGTGTAGGTCGTTCGCTCCAAGCTGGGCTGTGTGCACG
AACCCCCCGTTCAGCCCGACCGCTGCGCCTTATCCGGTAACTATCGTCTTGAGTCCAACCCGGTAAGACA
CGACTTATCGCCACTGGCAGCAGCCACTGGTAACAGGATTAGCAGAGCGAGGTATGTAGGCGGTGCTACA
GAGTTCTTGAAGTGGTGGCCTAACTACGGCTACACTAGAAGAACAGTATTTGGTATCTGCGCTCTGCTGA
AGCCAGTTACCTTCGGAAAAAGAGTTGGTAGCTCTTGATCCGGCAAACAAACCACCGCTGGTAGCGGTGG
TTTTTTTGTTTGCAAGCAGCAGATTACGCGCAGAAAAAAAGGATCTCAAGAAGATCCTTTGATCTTTTCT
ACGGGGTCTGACGCTCAGTGGAACGAAAACTCACGTTAAGGGATTTTGGTCATGAGATTATCAAAAAGGA
TCTTCACCTAGATCCTTTTAAATTAAAAATGAAGTTTTAAATCAATCTAAAGTATATATGAGTAAACTTG
GTCTGACAGTTACCAATGCTTAATCAGTGAGGCACCTATCTCAGCGATCTGTCTATTTCGTTCATCCATA
GTTGCCTGACTCCCCGTCGTGTAGATAACTACGATACGGGAGGGCTTACCATCTGGCCCCAGTGCTGCAA
TGATACCGCGAGACCCACGCTCACCGGCTCCAGATTTATCAGCAATAAACCAGCCAGCCGGAAGGGCCGA
GCGCAGAAGTGGTCCTGCAACTTTATCCGCCTCCATCCAGTCTATTAATTGTTGCCGGGAAGCTAGAGTA
AGTAGTTCGCCAGTTAATAGTTTGCGCAACGTTGTTGCCATTGCTACAGGCATCGTGGTGTCACGCTCGT
CGTTTGGTATGGCTTCATTCAGCTCCGGTTCCCAACGATCAAGGCGAGTTACATGATCCCCCATGTTGTG
CAAAAAAGCGGTTAGCTCCTTCGGTCCTCCGATCGTTGTCAGAAGTAAGTTGGCCGCAGTGTTATCACTC
ATGGTTATGGCAGCACTGCATAATTCTCTTACTGTCATGCCATCCGTAAGATGCTTTTCTGTGACTGGTG
AGTACTCAACCAAGTCATTCTGAGAATAGTGTATGCGGCGACCGAGTTGCTCTTGCCCGGCGTCAATACG
GGATAATACCGCGCCACATAGCAGAACTTTAAAAGTGCTCATCATTGGAAAACGTTCTTCGGGGCGAAAA
CTCTCAAGGATCTTACCGCTGTTGAGATCCAGTTCGATGTAACCCACTCGTGCACCCAACTGATCTTCAG
CATCTTTTACTTTCACCAGCGTTTCTGGGTGAGCAAAAACAGGAAGGCAAAATGCCGCAAAAAAGGGAAT
AAGGGCGACACGGAAATGTTGAATACTCATACTCTTCCTTTTTCAATATTATTGAAGCATTTATCAGGGT
TATTGTCTCATGAGCGGATACATATTTGAATGTATTTAGAAAAATAAACAAATAGGGGTTCCGCGCACAT
TTCCCCGAAAAGTGCCACCTGACGTCGACGGATCGGGAGATCTCCCGATCCCCTATGGTGCACTCTCAGT
ACAATCTGCTCTGATGCCGCATAGTTAAGCCAGTATCTGCTCCCTGCTTGTGTGTTGGAGGTCGCTGAGT
AGTGCGCGAGCAAAATTTAAGCTACAACAAGGCAAGGCTTGACCGACAATTGCATGAAGAATCTGCTTAG
G
